>Addgene plasmid #187436 | OST +Q111R | addgene full sequence | sequence record 374305 | Addgene NGS Result
TTCTCTGTCACAGAATGAAAATTTTTCTGTCATCTCTTCGTTATTAATGTTTGTAATTGACTGAATATCA
ACGCTTATTTGCAGCCTGAATGGCGAATGGG
[124 nt withheld, positions 102-225]
C
[91 nt withheld, positions 227-317]
A
[49 nt withheld, positions 319-367]
CCTTTGACGTTGGAGTCCACGTTCTT
[37 nt withheld, positions 394-430]
ACCCTATCTCGGTCTATTCTTTTGATTTATAAGGGATTTTGCCGATTTCGGCCTATTGGTTAAAAAATGA
GCTGATTTAACAAAAATTTAACGCGAATTTTAACAAAATATTAACGCTTACAATTTAGGTGGCACTTTTC
GGGGAAATGTGCGCGGAACCCCTATTTGTTTATTTTTCTAAATACATTCAAATATGTATCCGCTCATGAG
ACAATAACCCTGATAAATGCTTCAATAATATTGAAAAAGGAAGAGTATGAGTATTCAACATTTCCGTGTC
GCCCTTATTCCCTTTTTTGCGGCATTTTGCCTTCCTGTTTTTGCTCACCCAGAAACGCTGGTGAAAGTAA
AAGATGCTGAAGATCAGTTGGGTGCACGAGTGGGTTACATCGAACTGGATCTCAACAGCGGTAAGATCCT
TGAGAGTTTTCGCCCCGAAGAACGTTTTCCAATGATGAGCACTTTTAAAGTTCTGCTATGTGGCGCGGTA
TTATCCCGTATTGACGCCGGGCAAGAGCAACTCGGTCGCCGCATACACTATTCTCAGAATGACTTGGTTG
AGTACTCACCAGTCACAGAAAAGCATCTTACGGATGGCATGACAGTAAGAGAATTATGCAGTGCTGCCAT
AACCATGAGTGATAACACTGCGGCCAACTTACTTCTGACAACGATCGGAGGACCGAAGGAGCTAACCGCT
TTTTTGCACAACATGGGGGATCATGTAACTCGCCTTGATCGTTGGGAACCGGAGCTGAATGAAGCCATAC
CAAACGACGAGCGTGACACCACGATGCCTGTAGCAATGGCAACAACGTTGCGCAAACTATTAACTGGCGA
ACTACTTACTCTAGCTTCCCGGCAACAATTAATAGACTGGATGGAGGCGGATAAAGTTGCAGGACCACTT
CTGCGCTCGGCCCTTCCGGCTGGCTGGTTTATTGCTGATAAATCTGGAGCCGGTGAGCGTGGGTCTCGCG
GTATCATTGCAGCACTGGGGCCAGATGGTAAGCCCTCCCGTATCGTAGTTATCTACACGACGGGGAGTCA
GGCAACTATGGATGAACGAAATAGACAGATCGCTGAGATAGGTGCCTCACTGATTAAGCATTGGTAACTG
TCAGACCAAGTTTACTCATATATACTTTAGATTGATTTAAAACTTCATTTTTAATTTAAAAGGATCTAGG
TGAAGATCCTTTTTGATAATCTCATGACCAAAATCCCTTAACGTGAGTTTTCGTTCCACTGAGCGTCAGA
CCCCGTAGAAAAGATCAAAGGATCTTCTTGAGATCCTTTTTTTCTGCGCGTAATCTGCTGCTTGCAAACA
AAAAAACCACCGCTACCAGCGGTGGTTTGTTTGCCGGATCAAGAGCTACCAACTCTTTTTCCGAAGGTAA
CTGGCTTCAGCAGAGCGCAGATACCAAATACTGTTCTTCTAGTGTAGCCGTAGTTAGGCCACCACTTCAA
GAACTCTGTAGCACCGCCTACATACCTCGCTCTGCTAATCCTGTTACCAGTGGCTGCTGCCAGTGGCGAT
AAGTCGTGTCTTACCGGGTTGGACTCAAGACGATAGTTACCGGATAAGGCGCAGCGGTCGGGCTGAACGG
GGGGTTCGTGCACACAGCCCAGCTTGGAGCGAACGACCTACACCGAACTGAGATACCTACAGCGTGAGCT
ATGAGAAAGCGCCACGCTTCCCGAAGGGAGAAAGGCGGACAGGTATCCGGTAAGCGGCAGGGTCGGAACA
GGAGAGCGCACGAGGGAGCTTCCAGGGGGAAACGCCTGGTATCTTTATAGTCCTGTCGGGTTTCGCCACC
TCTGACTTGAGCGTCGATTTTTGTGATGCTCGTCAGGGGGGCGGAGCCTATGGAAAAACGCCAGCAACGC
GGCCTTTTTACGGTTCCTGGCCTTTTGCTGGCCTTTTGCTCACATGTTCTTTCCTGCGTTATCCCCTGAT
TCTGTGGATAACCGTATTACCGCCTTTGAGTGAGCTGATACCGCTCGCCGCAGCCGAACGACCGAGCGCA
GCGAGTCAGTGAGCGAGGAAGCGGAAGAGCGCCTGATGCGGTATTTTCTCCTTACGCATCTGTGCGGTAT
TTCACACCGCATAGACCAGCCGCGTAACCTGGCAAAATCGGTTACGGTTGAGTAATAAATGGATGCCCTG
CGTAAGCGGGTGTGGGCGGACAATAAAGTCTTAAACTGAACAAAATAGATCTAAACTATGACAATAAAGT
CTTAAACTAGACAGAATAGTTGTAAACTGAAATCAGTCCAGTTATGCTGTGAAAAAGCATACTGGACTTT
TGTTATGGCTAAAGCAAACTCTTCATTTTCTGAAGTGCAAATTGCCCGTCGTATTAAAGAGGGGCGTGGC
CAAGGGCATGGTAAAGACTATATTCGCGGCGTTGTGACAATTTACCGAACAACTCCGCGGCCGGGAAGCC
GATCTCGGCTTGAACGAATTGTTAGGTGGCGGTACTTGGGTCGATATCAAAGTGCATCACTTCTTCCCGT
ATGCCCAACTTTGTATAGAGAGCCACTGCGGGATCGTCACCGTAATCTGCTTGCACGTAGATCACATAAG
CACCAAGCGCGTTGGCCTCATGCTTGAGGAGATTGATGAGCGCGGTGGCAATGCCCTGCCTCCGGTGCTC
GCCGGAGACTGCGAGATCATAGATATAGATCTCACTACGCGGCTGCTCAAACTTGGGCAGAACGTAAGCC
GCGAGAGCGCCAACAACCGCTTCTTGGTCGAAGGCAGCAAGCGCGATGAATGTCTTACTACGGAGCAAGT
TCCCGAGGTAATCGGAGTCCGGCTGATGTTGGGAGTAGGTGGCTACGTCTCCGAACTCACGACCGAAAAG
ATCAAGAGCAGCCCGCATGGATTTGACTTGGTCAGGGCCGAGCCTACATGTGCGAATGATGCCCATACTT
GAGCCACCTAACTTTGTTTTAGGGCGACTGCCCTGCTGCGTAACATCGTTGCTGCTGCGTAACATCGTTG
CTGCTCCATAACATCAAACATCGACCCACGGCGTAACGCGCTTGCTGCTTGGATGCCCGAGGCATAGACT
GTACAAAAAAACAGTCATAACAAGCCATGAAAACCGCCACTGCGCCGTTACCACCGCTGCGTTCGGTCAA
GGTTCTGGACCAGTTGCGTGAGCGCATACGCTACTTGCATTACAGTTTACGAACCGAACAGGCTTATGTC
AACTGGGTTCGTGCCTTCATCCGTTTCCACGGTGTGCGTCACCCGGCAACCTTGGGCAGCAGCGAAGTCG
AGGCATTTCTGTCCTGGCTGGCGAACGAGCGCAAGGTTTCGGTCTCCACGCATCGTCAGGCATTGGCGGC
CTTGCTGTTCTTCTACGGCAAGGTGCTGTGCACGGATCTGCCCTTGCTTCAGGAGATCGGTAGACCTCGG
CCGTCGCGGCGCTTGCCGGTGGTGCTGACCCCGGATGAAGTGGTTCGCATCCTCGGTTTTCTGGAAGGCG
AGCATCGTTTGTTCGCCCAGGACTCTAGCTATAGTTCTAGTGGTTGGCTACGTACCCGTAGTGGCTATGG
CAGGGCTTGCCGCCCCGACGTTGGCTGCGAGCCCTGGGCCTTCACCCGAACTTGGGGGTTGGGGTGGGGA
AAAGGAAGAAACGCGGGCGTATTGGTCCCAATGGGGTCTCGGTGGGGTATCGACAGAGTGCCAGCCCTGG
GACCGAACCCCGCGTTTATGAACAAACGACCCAACACCCGTGCGTTTTATTCTGTCTTTTTATTGCCGTC
ATAGCGCGGGTTCCTTCCGGTATTGTCTCCTTCCGTGTTTCAGTTAGCCTCCCCCATCTCCCGGTACCGC
ATGCTCAGCTGCTTTTTATGTCGAATTTAATATCAAAACGTCCCTGAAAGCGGTCTTTGTCACTGTACTG
GATGTTCTGCCCATAGGCCTTGCATTCCACACGCACTTCTACATCGTAGGTCAGGTTAGTGAACTGCACA
GCCACCAGCGGCTGCAGGTATCGTGGCTGGAGGAGCTTGCCGTAGTACGGGTAGTACTGTAGAGCAAAGC
CAGGGAAGCCTCCCATCCCATAGTACTCCACTGTGCCTATTTTGTCTGCATCTTCATCTCTCTTGGCACT
GCAGTGGACGGGGATGAGATACGGGCTGTATTTTGCCATAACCTCTGGAGGGAGACTCTCATTTACCGGA
GCCTTAGGTTTGAAGCCAATAATTCTGTTGAGCTTGACTAGGATGCATGGTTTGCCATCCCTGTACCCAA
AGGTTGGATCATTTATTCCAGAACAGTTTTCCAGCCATTCACGTTTGAATTTGCAGACCTTCTTCTGGCC
TTGGGCATCATTATATGGTCCTCTGTCTTTATATTCAGTAGGTATATCCCCACAGTCCTGAAATATTATG
TTTTCAGTTTGTTGTTCAGCGCTGTAGTCCTTTAAGAACTTCTCAAGGTTTCTCACGTACGGCTCATAGC
TCTTGGAATCAGAGGCAATAAAAGAAATTTCTGTCTTTTGTACCTGGGGAACTTGAGTCAGTCCTGGAGG
TGCCACTCGATCCTGATATTTGGGTTCAAATTCACTGACAGTGAGCAACATCACTTGGATGGTCCCAATG
AATATACCTGCCAGGCAACCATAGAAGATCACATAGAAGAGGAGGATTTTAAACCAGCTGCCCCCGGTGC
GGCCCAGCAGCTCCTTCTTCTCCGAGTTCCAGATGAACTTCTTCCAGTTGCCGTCGCCGTCCTTGGCCTT
CCCGCGGGCCATCTCGAGATCCCGGGTGATCAAGTCTTCGTCGAGTGATTGTAAATAAAATGTAATTTAC
AGTATAGTATTTTAATTAATATACAAATGATTTGATAATAATTCTTATTTAACTATAATATATTGTGTTG
GGTTGAATTAAAGGTCCGTATACTCCGGAATATTAATAGATCATGGAGATAATTAAAATGATAACCATCT
CGCAAATAAATAAGTATTTTACTGTTTTCGTAACAGTTTTGTAATAAAAAAACCTATAAATATTCCGGAT
TATTCATACCGTCCCACCATCGGGCGCGGATCCCGGTCCGAAGCGCGCGGAATTCAAAGGCCTACGTCGA
CGAGCTCACCTATAGGGCGAATTGGCGGAAGGCCGTCAAGGCCACGTGTCTTGTCCGCGGTACCGTCGAC
ATGGGCAAGGGGGTTGGAAGAGACAAGTATGAGCCTACTGCAACATCCGAACATGGCGCAAAGAAGAAAA
AGGGGAAGGAGAGGGACATGGATGAGCTTAAGAAGGAAGTCTTTCAGGATGACCACAAGCTGAGCCTTGA
TGAACTTCATCGTAAATATGGAACAGACTTGAGTCGAGGTTTGACACCTGCACGTGCAGCTGAGATTTTG
GCTCGTGATGGCCCAAATGCCCTCACTCCCCCACCAACCACTCCTGAATGGGTAAAGTTCTGTCGGCAGC
TCTTTGGAGGATTCTCGCTCCTATTGTGGATTGGCTCTATTCTGTGTTTTCTGGCTTTTGGCATAAGAAG
TGCAATGGAGGAGGAGTCCAATCATGATAATCTATACCTCGGTGTTGTGTTGGCAGCTGTGGTTATCATT
ACTGGCTGTTTCTCTTACTACCAAGAAGCAAAAAGTTCCAAGATCATGGAGTCCTTCAAGAACATGGTGC
CTCAGCAAGCTCTTGTAGTCAGAAATGGTGAGAAGATGAGTATAAATGCTGAAGGTGTTGTAGTTGGAGA
TCTGGTGGAGGTGAAAGGAGGAGACAGAATTCCAGCTGACCTTCGGATCATATCTGCTCATGGTTGCAAG
GTAGACAACTCCTCTCTCACTGGGGAATCGGAGCCTCAGACCAGATCTCCAGACTTCACCAATGAGAACC
CACTGGAGACCAGGAACATTGCCTTCTTTTCCACCAACTGTGTAGAAGGCACTGCTCGTGGCATTGTAAT
TAGCACTGGGGACCGCACTGTGATGGGCCGTATAGCCAGTCTGGCTTCTGGACTGGAAGGAGGGAAGACT
CCTATTGCCATGGAGATTGAGCACTTTATCCACCTCATCACTGGGGTAGCTGTGTTCCTGGGTGTCAGCT
TCTTCATCCTCTCACTCATCCTCGAGTACACTTGGCTGGAGGCTGTGATCTTCCTCATTGGGATCATTGT
TGCCAATGTCCCTGAGGGACTGCTTGCAACAGTCACGGTATGTCTGACACTAACAGCCAAGCGTATGGCT
CGTAAGAACTGCTTGGTAAAGAACCTGGAAGCTGTGGAAACTCTGGGCTCCACATCAACCATCTGTTCTG
ACAAAACAGGCACTCTGACACAGAACCGCATGACAGTTGCACACATGTGGTTTGACAATCAGATTCATGA
GGCTGATACTACAGAGAATCAGAGTGGTGCTTCCTTTGACAAGAGTTCTGCCACTTGGACTGCCTTGTCC
AGAGTTGCAGGTCTCTGCAACCGTGCTGTGTTTCAAGCCAACCAGGAAAATGTGCCTATTCTTAAGAGGG
CAGTGGCAGGAGATGCTTCTGAGTCTGCGCTTCTGAAATGCATCGAACTCTGCTGTGGTTCTGTCAAGGA
GATGAGAGAAAGGAACCCCAAAGTGGTGGAAATACCATTTAACTCTACCAACAAGTACCAGCTGTCTATC
CACAAGAATGCAAATCCAGCAGAATCTCGTTACTTGCTGGTGATGAAAGGAGCCCCAGAAAGGATCTTGG
ATCGCTGCAGCACCATTCTCATTCATGGCAAAGAGCAACCACTGGATGAGGAAACAAAAGATGCTTTTCA
GAATGCCTACCTTGAGTTGGGAGGCCTTGGCGAGAGGGTGTTAGGCTTCTGTCACTTTGCTCTACCTGAT
GATCAGTTTCCTGAAGGCTTCCAATTTGATGCAGATGAAGTAAACTTTCCTGTAGAGAAACTCTGCTTTA
TAGGACTGATGTCTATGATAGACCCTCCTCGTGCTGCTGTGCCAGATGCTGTTGGCAAATGCAGAAGTGC
TGGAATCAAGGTTATCATGGTTACTGGAGACCATCCGATCACTGCCAAAGCCATTGCCAAGGGTGTTGGC
ATCATCTCTGAGGGCAATGAAACAGTAGAAGATATTGCTGCTCGGCTCAATATTCCTGTCAGCCAGGTCA
ACCCTAGGGATGCAAAAGCCTGTGTTGTTCATGGCTCAGATCTGAAAGACATGACTAGTGAGCAGTTGGA
TGACATCCTGACTCATCATACAGAAATTGTCTTTGCCAGGACATCTCCTCAGCAGAAGCTTATAATTGTG
GAAGGCTGCCAGCGACAGGGTGCTATTGTAGCAGTCACAGGTGATGGTGTGAATGATTCCCCAGCCCTGA
AGAAGGCAGACATTGGTGTTGCGATGGGTATTGCTGGCTCAGATGTCTCCAAGCAGGCAGCTGACATGAT
TCTGCTGGATGATAACTTTGCCTCCATTGTTACTGGGGTTGAAGAAGGTCGTCTGATCTTTGATAACCTG
AAGAAGTCCATTGCTTACACCTTGACCAGTAACATTCCTGAGATCACACCTTTCCTGATCTTCATTATTG
CAAACATACCCCTTCCACTGGGAACAGTCACTATCCTCTGCATTGATTTGGGCACTGACATGGTTCCTGC
AATCTCCCTGGCATACGAGCAAGCGGAGAGTGACATCATGAAGAGGCAGCCCAGAAATCCCAAAACAGAC
AAGCTGGTGAATGAAAGACTGATCAGCATGGCCTATGGGCAGATTGGTATGATCCAGGCTCTTGGAGGTT
TCTTCACCTATTTTGTAATCATGGCAGAGAACGGGTTCTGGCCTTCTGGCTTGCTAGGCATCAGAGTTCA
ATGGGATGACCGATGGATTAACGATGTGGAAGACAGCTATGGGCAGCAATGGACTTATGAACAGAGGAAA
ATTGTGGAATTCACTTGCCATACAGCCTTCTTTGTCAGCATTGTGGTTGTGCAATGGGCAGACTTAATCA
TTTGTAAGACTCGAAGGAACTCTGTCTTCCAGCAGGGGATGAAGAACAAGATTTTAATATTTGGTCTCTT
TGAGGAGACTGCTCTGGCTGCCTTCCTCTCCTACTGCCCTGGGATGGATGTTGCTCTAAGGATGTACCCC
CTCAAACCGACCTGGTGGTTCTGTGCCTTCCCATACTCCCTCCTCATATTCCTGTACGATGAAATCAGAA
AGCTGATTATCAGACGCAACCCTGGTGGTTGGGTGGAAAGAGAGACTTACTACTAAGCGGCCGCGAGCTC
GGAGCACAAGACTGGCCTCATGGGCCTTCCGCTCACTGCCCGCTTTCCAGTGCGGCCGCTTTCGAATCTA
GAGCCTGCAGTCTCGACAAGCTTGTCGAGAAGTACTAGAGGATCATAATCAGCCATACCACATTTGTAGA
GGTTTTACTTGCTTTAAAAAACCTCCCACACCTCCCCCTGAACCTGAAACATAAAATGAATGCAATTGTT
GTTGTTAACTTGTTTATTGCAGCTTATAATGGTTACAAATAAAGCAATAGCATCACAAATTTCACAAATA
AAGCATTTTTTTCACTGCATTCTAGTTGTGGTTTGTCCAAACTCATCAATGTATCTTATCATGTCTGGAT
CTGATCACTGCTTGAGCCTAGGAGATCCGAACCAGATAAGTGAAATCTAGTTCCAAACTATTTTGTCATT
TTTAATTTTCGTATTAGCTTACGACGCTACACCCAGTTCCCATCTATTTTGTCACTCTTCCCTAAATAAT
CCTTAAAAACTCCATTTCCACCCCTCCCAGTTCCCAACTATTTTGTCCGCCCACAGCGGGGCATTTTTCT
TCCTGTTATGTTTTTAATCAAACATCCTGCCAACTCCATGTGACAAACCGTCATCTTCGGCTACTTT
Features (pLannotate 1.2.2; 18 found; start..end, strand, type, name):
     81..97      +  CDS            lacZα (fragment): LacZα fragment of β-galactosidase; lacZ fragment
    102..556     +  rep_origin     f1 ori (sequence partly withheld): f1 bacteriophage origin of replication; arrow indicates direction of (+) strand synthesis
    582..686     +  promoter       AmpR promoter: bla
    687..1547    +  CDS            AmpR: β-lactamase; bla; confers resistance to ampicillin, carbenicillin, and related antibiotics
   1718..2306    +  rep_origin     ori: high-copy-number ColE1/pMB1/pBR322/pUC origin of replication
   2492..2543    -  misc_feature   bom (fragment): basis of mobility region from pBR322
   2611..2835    -  mobile_element Tn7R: mini-Tn7 element (right end of the Tn7 transposon) Tn7
   2902..3435    -  CDS            GmR: gentamycin acetyltransferase; aacC1; confers resistance to gentamycin
   3624..3652    -  promoter       Pc promoter: intI1 (promoter lies within the coding sequence); class 1 integron promoter
   3630..3989    -  CDS            YPR2_ECOLX (fragment): Protein predicted: Swiss-Prot protein existence level 4. From Escherichia coli.
   4160..4208    -  polyA_signal   HSV TK poly(A) signal: herpes simplex virus thymidine kinase polyadenylation signal (Cole and Stacy, 1985)
   4288..5202    -  CDS            ATP1B1: AT1B1_CHICK - Experimental evidence at protein level: Swiss-Prot protein existence level 1. This is the non-catalytic component of the active enzyme, which catalyzes the hydrolysis of ATP coupled with the exchange of Na(+) and K(+) ions across the plasma membrane. The beta subunit regulates, through assembly of alpha/beta heterodimers, the number of sodium pumps transported to the plasma membrane. From Gallus gallus (Chicken).
   5237..5346    -  promoter       p10 promoter: baculovirus promoter for expression in insect cells
   5370..5461    +  promoter       polyhedrin promoter: polh from Autographa californica; promoter for the baculovirus polyhedrin gene
   5611..8673    +  CDS            ATP1A1: AT1A1_RABIT - Experimental evidence at protein level: Swiss-Prot protein existence level 1. This is the catalytic component of the active enzyme, which catalyzes the hydrolysis of ATP coupled with the exchange of sodium and potassium ions across the plasma membrane. This action creates the electrochemical gradient of sodium and potassium ions, providing the energy for active transport of various nutrients (By similarity). May contribute to blood-heart barrier properties of endocardial endothelium and may control cardiac performance via endothelial Na(+)/H(+) exchange (PubMed:11738066). From Or
   8801..8884    +  CDS            large T antigen (fragment): large T antigen from SV40 (simian virus 40)
   8907..9041    +  polyA_signal   SV40 poly(A) signal: SV40 polyadenylation signal
   9070..9235    -  mobile_element Tn7L: mini-Tn7 element (left end of the Tn7 transposon) Tn7
