[The description below was written by a language model from this plasmid's Addgene catalogue record and pLannotate feature annotations shown in this document.]
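Description:
OST +Q111R is a pFastBac Dual–based baculovirus donor plasmid (about 9.3 kb as sequenced) for co-expressing the two subunits of ostrich (Struthio camelus) Na,K-ATPase in insect cells. In bacteria it is maintained through a high-copy ColE1/pUC-type origin and selected with ampicillin via the bla gene; an f1 origin is also present.

The expression cargo lies between the Tn7R and Tn7L ends of a mini-Tn7 element, together with a gentamicin resistance gene driven by the Pc integron promoter. This arrangement allows the whole block to be transposed into a baculovirus shuttle genome (bacmid) in a suitable E. coli host, after which recombinant virus delivers the genes to insect cells.

Within the mini-Tn7, two strong late baculoviral promoters sit back to back and fire in opposite directions. The polyhedrin (PH) promoter drives the catalytic alpha subunit ATP1A1 (about 3.1 kb), terminated by an SV40 poly(A) signal. The p10 promoter drives the beta subunit ATP1B1 (about 0.9 kb), terminated by an HSV TK poly(A) signal. The automated annotation matches these coding regions to rabbit and chicken homologues, but the catalogue entry gives the species as ostrich. No epitope tags or reporters are annotated.

The alpha subunit carries a glutamine-to-arginine substitution. The plasmid name gives it as Q111R, while the mutation field places it at residue 116, and the record does not explain this difference in numbering. The associated study concerns constraints on the evolution of toxin-resistant Na,K-ATPases, so the construct serves to produce a defined alpha/beta pump variant for testing the effect of this substitution.
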