Addgene plasmid #187436: OST +Q111R
Purpose: Expresses Na,K-ATPase (ATP1A1 and ATP1B1 in pFastBac Dual vector) in insect cells
Depositing lab: Susanne Dobler. Depositing organization: Universitaet Hamburg. Publication: Constraints on the evolution of toxin-resistant Na,K-ATPases have limited dependence on sequence divergence. Mohammadi S, Herrera-Alvarez S, Yang L, Rodriguez-Ordonez MDP, Zhang K, Storz JF, Dobler S, Crawford AJ, Andolfatto P. PLoS Genet. 2022 Aug 16;18(8):e1010323. doi: 10.1371/journal.pgen.1010323. eCollection 2022 Aug. PubMed 35972957.
Backbone
  Vector backbone: pFastBac Dual
  Backbone manufacturer: Thermo Fisher (Invitrogen)
  Backbone size w/o insert (bp): 5238
  Vector type: Insect Expression
Growth in bacteria
  Bacterial resistance: Ampicillin, 100 μg/mL
  Growth temperature: 37°C
  Growth strain: DH5alpha
  Copy number: Unknown
Gene/Insert 1
  Gene/Insert name: ATP1A1
  Species: Struthio camelus
  Insert size (bp): 3066
  Mutation: changed glutamine at 116 to arginine
  GenBank ID: XM_009675281
  Promoter: PH
  Cloning method: Gibson Cloning
  Sequencing primers: 5′ ATTCCGGATTATTCATACCGTCCCACCATCG; 3′ GTGGTATGGCTGATTATGATCCTCTAGTACTTCTC
Gene/Insert 2
  Gene/Insert name: ATP1B1
  Species: Struthio camelus
  Insert size (bp): 918
  GenBank ID: XM_009675170
  Promoter: p10
  Cloning method: Restriction Enzyme; 5′ cloning site XhoI (unknown if destroyed); 3′ cloning site PaeI (unknown if destroyed)
  Sequencing primers: 5′ CGGGTTCCTTCCGGTATTGTCTCCTTC; 3′ ACGGACCTTTAATTCAACCCAACACAATATA
Terms and licenses: Academic/Nonprofit Terms; Industry Terms: Not Available to Industry
Depositor comments: Please visit https://doi.org/10.1101/2021.11.29.470343 for bioRxiv preprint.
How to cite: OST +Q111R was a gift from Susanne Dobler (Addgene plasmid # 187436 ; http://n2t.net/addgene:187436 ; RRID:Addgene_187436)
