>Addgene plasmid #187436 | OST +Q111R | depositor partial sequence | sequence record 363731 | ATP1B1 at p10 promoter
ATGGCCCGCGGGAAGGCCAAGGACGGCGACGGCAACTGGAAGAAGTTCATCTGGAACTCGGAGAAGAAGG
AGCTGCTGGGCCGCACCGGGGGCAGCTGGTTTAAAATCCTCCTCTTCTATGTGATCTTCTATGGTTGCCT
GGCAGGTATATTCATTGGGACCATCCAAGTGATGTTGCTCACTGTCAGTGAATTTGAACCCAAATATCAG
GATCGAGTGGCACCTCCAGGACTGACTCAAGTTCCCCAGGTACAAAAGACAGAAATTTCTTTTATTGCCT
CTGATTCCAAGAGCTATGAGCCGTACGTGAGAAACCTTGAGAAGTTCTTAAAGGACTACAGCGCTGAACA
ACAAACTGAAAACATAATATTTCAGGACTGTGGGGATATACCTACTGAATATAAAGACAGAGGACCATAT
AATGATGCCCAAGGCCAGAAGAAGGTCTGCAAATTCAAACGTGAATGGCTGGAAAACTGTTCTGGAATAA
ATGATCCAACCTTTGGGTACAGGGATGGCAAACCATGCATCCTAGTCAAGCTCAACAGAATTATTGGCTT
CAAACCTAAGGCTCCGGTAAATGAGAGTCTCCCTCCAGAGGTTATGGCAAAATACAGCCCGTATCTCATC
CCCGTCCACTGCAGTGCCAAGAGAGATGAAGATGCAGACAAAATAGGCACAGTGGAGTACTATGGGATGG
GAGGCTTCCCTGGCTTTGCTCTACAGTACTACCCGTACTACGGCAAGCTCCTCCAGCCACGATACCTGCA
GCCGCTGGTGGCTGTGCAGTTCACTAACCTGACCTACGATGTAGAAGTGCGTGTGGAATGCAAGGCCTAT
GGGCAGAACATCCAGTACAGTGACAAAGACCGCTTTCAGGGACGTTTTGATATTAAATTCGACATAAAAA
GCAGCTGA
