>Addgene plasmid #187436 | OST +Q111R | depositor partial sequence | sequence record 363732 | ATP1A1 at PH promoter
ATGGGCAAGGGGGTTGGAAGAGACAAGTATGAGCCTACTGCAACATCCGAACATGGCGCAAAGAAGAAAA
AGGGGAAGGAGAGGGACATGGATGAGCTTAAGAAGGAAGTCTTTCAGGATGACCACAAGCTGAGCCTTGA
TGAACTTCATCGTAAATATGGAACAGACTTGAGTCGAGGTTTGACACCTGCACGTGCAGCTGAGATTTTG
GCTCGTGATGGCCCAAATGCCCTCACTCCCCCACCAACCACTCCTGAATGGGTAAAGTTCTGTCGGCAGC
TCTTTGGAGGATTCTCGCTCCTATTGTGGATTGGCTCTATTCTGTGTTTTCTGGCTTTTGGCATACAAAG
TGCAATGGAGGAGGAGTCCAATCATGATAATCTATACCTCGGTGTTGTGTTGGCAGCTGTGGTTATCATT
ACTGGCTGTTTCTCTTACTACCAAGAAGCAAAAAGTTCCAAGATCATGGAGTCCTTCAAGAACATGGTGC
CTCAGCAAGCTCTTGTAGTCAGAAATGGTGAGAAGATGAGTATAAATGCTGAAGGTGTTGTAGTTGGAGA
TCTGGTGGAGGTGAAAGGAGGAGACAGAATTCCAGCTGACCTTCGGATCATATCTGCTCATGGTTGCAAG
GTAGACAACTCCTCTCTCACTGGGGAATCGGAGCCTCAGACCAGATCTCCAGACTTCACCAATGAGAACC
CACTGGAGACCAGGAACATTGCCTTCTTTTCCACCAACTGTGTAGAAGGCACTGCTCGTGGCATTGTAAT
TAGCACTGGGGACCGCACTGTGATGGGCCGTATAGCCAGTCTGGCTTCTGGACTGGAAGGAGGGAAGACT
CCTATTGCCATGGAGATTGAGCACTTTATCCACCTCATCACTGGGGTAGCTGTGTTCCTGGGTGTCAGCT
TCTTCATCCTCTCACTCATCCTCGAGTACACTTGGCTGGAGGCTGTGATCTTCCTCATTGGGATCATTGT
TGCCAATGTCCCTGAGGGACTGCTTGCAACAGTCACGGTATGTCTGACACTAACAGCCAAGCGTATGGCT
CGTAAGAACTGCTTGGTAAAGAACCTGGAAGCTGTGGAAACTCTGGGCTCCACATCAACCATCTGTTCTG
ACAAAACAGGCACTCTGACACAGAACCGCATGACAGTTGCACACATGTGGTTTGACAATCAGATTCATGA
GGCTGATACTACAGAGAATCAGAGTGGTGCTTCCTTTGACAAGAGTTCTGCCACTTGGACTGCCTTGTCC
AGAGTTGCAGGTCTCTGCAACCGTGCTGTGTTTCAAGCCAACCAGGAAAATGTGCCTATTCTTAAGAGGG
CAGTGGCAGGAGATGCTTCTGAGTCTGCGCTTCTGAAATGCATCGAACTCTGCTGTGGTTCTGTCAAGGA
GATGAGAGAAAGGAACCCCAAAGTGGTGGAAATACCATTTAACTCTACCAACAAGTACCAGCTGTCTATC
CACAAGAATGCAAATCCAGCAGAATCTCGTTACTTGCTGGTGATGAAAGGAGCCCCAGAAAGGATCTTGG
ATCGCTGCAGCACCATTCTCATTCATGGCAAAGAGCAACCACTGGATGAGGAAACAAAAGATGCTTTTCA
GAATGCCTACCTTGAGTTGGGAGGCCTTGGCGAGAGGGTGTTAGGCTTCTGTCACTTTGCTCTACCTGAT
GATCAGTTTCCTGAAGGCTTCCAATTTGATGCAGATGAAGTAAACTTTCCTGTAGAGAAACTCTGCTTTA
TAGGACTGATGTCTATGATAGACCCTCCTCGTGCTGCTGTGCCAGATGCTGTTGGCAAATGCAGAAGTGC
TGGAATCAAGGTTATCATGGTTACTGGAGACCATCCGATCACTGCCAAAGCCATTGCCAAGGGTGTTGGC
ATCATCTCTGAGGGCAATGAAACAGTAGAAGATATTGCTGCTCGGCTCAATATTCCTGTCAGCCAGGTCA
ACCCTAGGGATGCAAAAGCCTGTGTTGTTCATGGCTCAGATCTGAAAGACATGACTAGTGAGCAGTTGGA
TGACATCCTGACTCATCATACAGAAATTGTCTTTGCCAGGACATCTCCTCAGCAGAAGCTTATAATTGTG
GAAGGCTGCCAGCGACAGGGTGCTATTGTAGCAGTCACAGGTGATGGTGTGAATGATTCCCCAGCCCTGA
AGAAGGCAGACATTGGTGTTGCGATGGGTATTGCTGGCTCAGATGTCTCCAAGCAGGCAGCTGACATGAT
TCTGCTGGATGATAACTTTGCCTCCATTGTTACTGGGGTTGAAGAAGGTCGTCTGATCTTTGATAACCTG
AAGAAGTCCATTGCTTACACCTTGACCAGTAACATTCCTGAGATCACACCTTTCCTGATCTTCATTATTG
CAAACATACCCCTTCCACTGGGAACAGTCACTATCCTCTGCATTGATTTGGGCACTGACATGGTTCCTGC
AATCTCCCTGGCATACGAGCAAGCGGAGAGTGACATCATGAAGAGGCAGCCCAGAAATCCCAAAACAGAC
AAGCTGGTGAATGAAAGACTGATCAGCATGGCCTATGGGCAGATTGGTATGATCCAGGCTCTTGGAGGTT
TCTTCACCTATTTTGTAATCATGGCAGAGAACGGGTTCTGGCCTTCTGGCTTGCTAGGCATCAGAGTTCA
ATGGGATGACCGATGGATTAACGATGTGGAAGACAGCTATGGGCAGCAATGGACTTATGAACAGAGGAAA
ATTGTGGAATTCACTTGCCATACAGCCTTCTTTGTCAGCATTGTGGTTGTGCAATGGGCAGACTTAATCA
TTTGTAAGACTCGAAGGAACTCTGTCTTCCAGCAGGGGATGAAGAACAAGATTTTAATATTTGGTCTCTT
TGAGGAGACTGCTCTGGCTGCCTTCCTCTCCTACTGCCCTGGGATGGATGTTGCTCTAAGGATGTACCCC
CTCAAACCGACCTGGTGGTTCTGTGCCTTCCCATACTCCCTCCTCATATTCCTGTACGATGAAATCAGAA
AGCTGATTATCAGACGCAACCCTGGTGGTTGGGTGGAAAGAGAGACTTACTACTAA
